Addgene plasmid #16645: SMAD4 KO Hyg
Depositing lab: Bert Vogelstein. Depositing organization: Johns Hopkins University and School of Medicine. Publication: DEC1 is a downstream target of TGF-beta with sequence-specific transcriptional repressor activities. Zawel L, Yu J, Torrance CJ, Markowitz S, Kinzler KW, Vogelstein B, Zhou S. Proc Natl Acad Sci U S A. 2002 Mar 5. 99(5):2848-53. 10.1073/pnas.261714999 PubMed 11880636.
Backbone
  Vector backbone: pBluescript II SK
  Backbone manufacturer: Stratagene
  Backbone size w/o insert (bp): 3000
  Vector type: Bacterial Expression
  Selectable markers: Hygromycin
Growth in bacteria
  Bacterial resistance: Ampicillin, 100 μg/mL
  Growth temperature: 37°C
  Growth strain: DH5alpha
  Copy number: High Copy
Gene/Insert
  Gene/Insert name: Smad4 knock-out construct (alt name: Smad4)
  Species: H. sapiens (human)
  Entrez Gene: SMAD4 (a.k.a. DPC4, JIP, MADH4, MYHRS)
  Cloning method: Restriction Enzyme
  Sequencing primers: 5′ T3; 3′ T7
Terms and licenses: Academic/Nonprofit Terms; Industry Terms: Not Available to Industry
Depositor comments: 5' arm is 2.2 kb. 3' arm is 4.7 kb. See author's map for details.
How to cite: SMAD4 KO Hyg was a gift from Bert Vogelstein (Addgene plasmid # 16645 ; http://n2t.net/addgene:16645 ; RRID:Addgene_16645)
