[The description below was written by a language model from this plasmid's Addgene catalogue record.]
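Description:
SMAD4 KO Hyg is a gene-targeting plasmid for disrupting the human SMAD4 locus (also known as DPC4 or MADH4) by homologous recombination. It is built on the pBluescript II SK phagemid backbone of about 3 kb, a high-copy cloning vector maintained in E. coli under ampicillin selection. The repository lists the vector type as bacterial expression, but the insert and its design indicate that the bacterial host serves only for propagation, with the functional use being in human cells.

The insert is a SMAD4 knock-out cassette assembled by restriction cloning. It consists of two human genomic homology arms, a 5' arm of 2.2 kb and a 3' arm of 4.7 kb, together with a hygromycin selectable marker. In targeting constructs of this kind the marker normally lies between the arms, so that recombination at both arms replaces or interrupts part of the endogenous gene and leaves cells hygromycin resistant. The record does not confirm this arrangement, however. Nor does it say which SMAD4 exons are affected, what promoter drives the hygromycin gene, or whether the marker is promoterless; it refers to the depositor's map for these details. No feature table is available to confirm the layout. The T3 and T7 primer sites of the pBluescript polylinker flank the insert and can be used to sequence its ends.

The associated publication concerns DEC1 as a downstream target of TGF-beta signalling. This fits with use of the construct to generate SMAD4-deficient human cell lines for studying SMAD4-dependent transcriptional responses. The "Hyg" in the name may imply companion versions with other markers for targeting a second allele, though the record does not say so.
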