>Addgene plasmid #16645 | SMAD4 KO Hyg | addgene partial sequence | sequence record 23043 | T3 5'-GCAATTAACCCTCACTAAAGG-3'
CCCGCCAACACCCGCTGACTCTCCCTGACGGGCTTGTCCGCTCCAGGCGTCAGCTTACAAACAAACTGTG
AGAGTCTCCGGGAGATGCGTGTGTCAGAGGTTTTCACCGACATCACCGAAACGCGCGAGGCGGCCGGATC
ATAATCAGCAGTACCACATTTGTCGAGGTTTTCATTGTTATAATAATCCTCCCACACCTCCCTCTGAACC
TGAAACATACACATGAATGCATTTGTTGTTGTTAACTTGTTTATTGACACTTATAAT
